>Addgene plasmid #212564 | pTwist-SARS-CoV-2 Spike-deltaC18 del E484 | addgene full sequence | sequence record 431578 | Addgene NGS Result
CATGTTTGTGTTCCTCGTTCTCCTGCCCCTCGTTTCTTCCCAATGCGTGAACCTCACAACTAGAACGCAG
CTCCCACCCGCTTACACGAACTCTTTTACTCGTGGAGTATACTATCCCGATAAAGTCTTTAGGTCCAGTG
TCCTTCATTCTACTCAAGACCTTTTCCTGCCATTCTTCTCAAATGTCACCTGGTTCCATGCTATCCACGT
TTCTGGCACCAACGGAACTAAACGATTTGATAATCCCGTCTTGCCATTTAACGATGGCGTATACTTTGCC
TCAACGGAGAAGTCCAACATTATCCGGGGATGGATATTTGGCACCACCCTGGACTCCAAGACACAGTCTC
TCCTCATTGTGAACAACGCCACCAATGTCGTCATCAAAGTCTGTGAATTTCAATTTTGTAACGATCCCTT
TCTCGGGGTTTATTATCATAAGAATAACAAGTCTTGGATGGAGTCAGAGTTCCGCGTTTACAGTTCCGCT
AACAACTGTACTTTTGAGTACGTTTCCCAACCATTTCTCATGGATCTTGAAGGGAAGCAAGGCAACTTCA
AGAATCTCCGCGAATTTGTGTTTAAGAATATAGACGGCTACTTCAAAATTTATAGCAAGCATACCCCGAT
AAATCTGGTTCGGGATCTCCCTCAAGGCTTCTCCGCGTTGGAACCCCTCGTGGACTTGCCGATTGGCATC
AACATCACCCGGTTCCAAACCCTTCTTGCCCTTCATCGAAGCTACCTCACGCCTGGCGACAGTAGTAGTG
GTTGGACAGCGGGCGCAGCAGCCTACTATGTGGGATATTTGCAACCACGCACCTTTCTTCTCAAATATAA
CGAAAACGGAACAATTACCGATGCCGTAGACTGTGCCCTCGATCCCCTGTCCGAAACTAAATGCACACTC
AAGTCCTTCACAGTTGAGAAAGGCATATACCAAACCAGTAACTTCCGCGTCCAACCCACCGAATCCATTG
TTCGATTCCCTAACATCACCAATTTGTGTCCTTTCGGTGAAGTATTTAATGCCACTCGATTTGCATCAGT
TTATGCCTGGAATCGCAAGCGAATATCAAATTGTGTTGCAGATTATAGTGTCCTGTATAATAGCGCATCA
TTCAGCACTTTTAAGTGTTATGGGGTCAGCCCTACGAAATTGAATGACTTGTGTTTTACCAACGTTTACG
CAGATTCTTTCGTCATACGCGGCGACGAAGTCCGACAGATTGCACCGGGGCAAACCGGAAAGATAGCAGA
CTATAATTATAAGTTGCCGGATGACTTCACCGGCTGCGTTATAGCATGGAACTCCAATAATCTCGATTCA
AAAGTCGGCGGCAACTATAATTATCTTTACCGCCTGTTTCGCAAGTCAAATCTGAAGCCCTTTGAACGTG
ACATCTCCACCGAAATTTATCAAGCTGGCAGCACCCCATGTAATGGAGTGGGGTTTAACTGTTATTTTCC
CCTTCAATCATACGGATTTCAACCAACAAATGGGGTGGGCTATCAACCATATCGGGTGGTAGTCTTGAGC
TTTGAGCTGCTCCACGCACCGGCTACAGTTTGCGGACCGAAGAAAAGCACTAACCTGGTGAAGAATAAAT
GTGTGAACTTCAACTTTAATGGGCTCACCGGAACAGGGGTGCTGACAGAATCAAACAAGAAATTTCTCCC
TTTTCAACAATTTGGTAGAGACATTGCCGATACCACAGATGCCGTCCGCGATCCGCAAACACTGGAAATC
CTCGATATAACACCCTGTAGCTTCGGCGGGGTCAGCGTGATAACTCCCGGAACGAACACATCCAACCAAG
TGGCTGTCCTGTATCAAGATGTCAACTGTACCGAAGTCCCTGTGGCGATACACGCCGACCAACTGACACC
CACCTGGAGAGTCTACTCAACAGGTTCCAATGTCTTTCAAACTAGAGCGGGTTGTCTCATTGGCGCTGAG
CATGTCAATAATTCATACGAATGTGATATTCCTATTGGGGCAGGAATCTGTGCGTCTTATCAAACTCAAA
CGAACTCACCACGGCGCGCTCGCTCAGTAGCCAGCCAGTCCATAATCGCCTATACCATGAGTCTCGGGGC
TGAGAACTCCGTGGCTTATTCAAACAATTCCATCGCAATCCCAACTAACTTTACCATTAGCGTTACCACG
GAAATCTTGCCCGTCAGCATGACTAAGACGAGCGTAGACTGTACGATGTATATCTGTGGGGATTCCACCG
AGTGTAGCAACCTCTTGCTTCAATACGGGTCTTTCTGTACTCAACTCAACCGAGCATTGACCGGAATTGC
GGTCGAACAAGACAAGAATACCCAAGAGGTGTTCGCACAAGTAAAGCAAATATACAAAACGCCGCCAATC
AAAGATTTTGGCGGGTTTAATTTTAGCCAAATACTGCCAGACCCATCTAAGCCTTCAAAACGCAGCTTTA
TCGAGGATCTGCTGTTCAACAAAGTTACGTTGGCTGACGCGGGTTTCATTAAGCAGTATGGGGATTGTTT
GGGAGACATTGCGGCCCGCGACCTTATCTGTGCTCAAAAATTCAATGGGTTGACAGTTCTGCCCCCTCTG
CTCACTGATGAGATGATTGCACAGTATACATCAGCATTGTTGGCAGGAACCATTACATCCGGCTGGACTT
TTGGCGCGGGTGCGGCCCTTCAAATACCTTTCGCTATGCAAATGGCTTACAGATTCAATGGGATTGGTGT
CACGCAAAATGTATTGTATGAAAATCAGAAGCTGATCGCTAATCAATTTAACAGCGCGATTGGCAAGATC
CAAGATTCACTGTCAAGCACAGCGTCCGCCCTCGGCAAACTCCAAGATGTTGTGAATCAAAACGCCCAGG
CCCTGAATACCCTCGTGAAGCAACTGAGTTCTAACTTCGGCGCAATCTCCAGCGTCCTCAACGACATATT
GTCCAGACTTGATAAGGTGGAAGCCGAGGTGCAAATTGATCGGCTCATCACAGGCAGGCTCCAGTCACTC
CAAACTTATGTGACACAACAGTTGATCCGGGCTGCTGAGATACGAGCAAGCGCCAACCTGGCCGCCACTA
AAATGTCAGAGTGCGTGCTCGGGCAGTCCAAACGGGTTGACTTTTGTGGCAAGGGCTATCACTTGATGTC
CTTCCCCCAATCCGCCCCACATGGAGTGGTCTTTCTCCACGTCACTTATGTCCCTGCTCAAGAGAAGAAC
TTTACGACAGCTCCAGCAATCTGTCACGATGGCAAAGCGCACTTTCCCAGGGAAGGCGTTTTCGTCAGTA
ATGGCACGCATTGGTTTGTGACCCAAAGGAATTTCTATGAACCCCAAATCATAACCACTGACAATACATT
TGTCTCAGGCAACTGTGATGTGGTCATTGGGATCGTGAACAACACGGTATATGATCCCCTGCAACCCGAG
TTGGATAGCTTCAAAGAGGAATTGGATAAATACTTTAAGAATCATACTTCACCCGATGTTGATCTCGGGG
ACATATCAGGAATAAATGCAAGTGTCGTCAACATTCAGAAAGAGATTGATCGCCTTAATGAGGTCGCCAA
GAACTTGAATGAATCTTTGATCGACTTGCAAGAACTGGGCAAATACGAACAATATATTAAATGGCCCTGG
TACATTTGGTTGGGCTTTATCGCCGGACTTATAGCTATCGTTATGGTCACAATTATGTTGTGCTGTATGA
CTAGCTGTTGTTCCTGCTTGAAAGGATGTTGCAGTTGCGGATCTTGTTGTAAATAAAGGATCCTCTAGAA
GTTGTCTCCTCCTGCACTGACTGACTGATACAATCGATTTCTGGATCCGCAGGCCTAATCAACCTCTGGA
TTACAAAATTTGTGAAAGATTGACTGGTATTCTTAACTATGTTGCTCCTTTTACGCTATGTGGATACGCT
GCTTTAATGCCTTTGTATCATGCTATTGCTTCCCGTATGGCTTTCATTTTCTCCTCCTTGTATAAATCCT
GGTTGCTGTCTCTTTATGAGGAGTTGTGGCCCGTTGTCAGGCAACGTGGCGTGGTGTGCACTGTGTTTGC
TGACGCAACCCCCACTGGTTGGGGCATTGCCACCACCTGTCAGCTCCTTTCCGGGACTTTCGCTTTCCCC
CTCCCTATTGCCACGGCGGAACTCATCGCCGCCTGCCTTGCCCGCTGCTGGACAGGGGCTCGGCTGTTGG
GCACTGACAATTCCGTGGTGTTGTCGGGGAAGCTGACGTCCTTTCCATGGCTGCTCGCCTGTGTTGCCAC
CTGGATTCTGCGCGGGACGTCCTTCTGCTACGTCCCTTCGGCCCTCAATCCAGCGGACCTTCCTTCCCGC
GGCCTGCTGCCGGCTCTGCGGCCTCTTCCGCGTCTTCGCCTTCGCCCTCAGACGAGTCGGATCTCCCTTT
GGGCCGCCTCCCCGCCTGTCTAGCTTGACTGACTGAGATACAGCGTACCTTCAGCTCACAGACATGATAA
GATACATTGATGAGTTTGGACAAACCACAACTAGAATGCAGTGAAAAAAATGCTTTATTTGTGAAATTTG
TGATGCTATTGCTTTATTTGTAACCATTATAAGCTGCAATAAACAAGTTAACAACAACAATTGCATTCAT
TTTATGTTTCAGGTTCAGGGGGAGGTGTGGGAGGTTTTTTAAAGCAAGTAAAACCTCTACAAATGTGGTA
TTGGCCCATCTCTATCGGTATCGTAGCATAACCCCTTGGGGCCTCTAAACGGGTCTTGAGGGGTTTTTTG
TGCCCCTCGGGCCGGATTGCTATCTACCGGCATTGGCGCAGAAAAAAATGCCTGATGCGACGCTGCGCGT
CTTATACTCCCACATATGCCAGATTCAGCAACGGATACGGCTTCCCCAACTTGCCCACTTCCATACGTGT
CCTCCTTACCAGAAATTTATCCTTAAGGTCGTCAGCTATCCTGCAGGCGATCTCTCGATTTCGATCAAGA
CATTCCTTTAATGGTCTTTTCTGGACACCACTAGGGGTCAGAAGTAGTTCATCAAACTTTCTTCCCTCCC
TAATCTCATTGGTTACCTTGGGCTATCGAAACTTAATTAAGCGATCTGCATCTCAATTAGTCAGCAACCA
TAGTCCCGCCCCTAACTCCGCCCATCCCGCCCCTAACTCCGCCCAGTTCCGCCCATTCTCCGCCCCATCG
CTGACTAATTTTTTTTATTTATGCAGAGGCCGAGGCCGCCTCGGCCTCTGAGCTATTCCAGAAGTAGTGA
GGAGGCTTTTTTGGAGGCCTAGGCTTTTGCAAAGGAGGTAGCCAACATGATTGAACAAGATGGATTGCAC
GCAGGTTCTCCCGCCGCTTGGGTGGAGAGGCTATTCGGCTATGACTGGGCACAACAGACAATCGGCTGCT
CTGATGCCGCCGTGTTCCGGCTGTCAGCGCAGGGGCGCCCGGTTCTTTTTGTCAAGACCGACCTGTCCGG
TGCCCTGAATGAACTCCAGGACGAGGCAGCGCGGCTATCGTGGCTGGCCACGACGGGCGTTCCTTGCGCA
GCTGTGCTCGACGTTGTCACTGAAGCGGGAAGGGACTGGCTGCTATTGGGCGAAGTGCCGGGGCAGGATC
TCCTGTCATCTCACCTTGCTCCTGCCGAGAAAGTATCCATCATGGCTGATGCAATGCGGCGGCTGCATAC
GCTTGATCCGGCTACCTGCCCATTCGACCACCAAGCGAAACATCGCATCGAGCGAGCACGTACTCGGATG
GAAGCCGGTCTTGTCGATCAGGATGATCTGGACGAAGAGCATCAGGGGCTCGCGCCAGCCGAACTGTTCG
CCAGGCTCAAGGCGCGGATGCCCGACGGCGAGGATCTCGTCGTGACCCACGGCGATGCCTGCTTGCCGAA
TATCATGGTGGAAAATGGCCGCTTTTCTGGATTCATCGACTGTGGCCGGCTGGGTGTGGCGGACCGCTAT
CAGGACATAGCGTTGGCTACCCGTGATATTGCTGAAGAGCTTGGCGGCGAATGGGCTGACCGCTTCCTCG
TGCTTTACGGTATCGCCGCTCCCGATTCGCAGCGCATCGCCTTCTATCGCCTTCTTGACGAGTTCTTCTA
GTATGTAAGCCCTGTGCCTTCTAGTTGCCAGCCATCTGTTGTTTGCCCCTCCCCCGTGCCTTCCTTGACC
CTGGAAGGTGCCACTCCCACTGTCCTTTCCTAATAAAATGAGGAAATTGCATCGCATTGTCTGAGTAGGT
GTCATTCTATTCTGGGGGGTGGGGTGGGGCAGGACAGCAAGGGGGAGGATTGGGAAGACAATAGCAGGCA
TGCTGGGGATGCGGTGGGCTCTATGGTTAATTAACCAGTCAAGTCAGCTACTTGGCGAGATCGACTTGTC
TGGGTTTCGACTACGCTCAGAATTGCGTCAGTCAAGTTCGATCTGGTCCTTGCTATTGCACCCGTTCTCC
GATTACGAGTTTCATTTAAATCATGTGAGCAAAAGGCCAGCAAAAGGCCAGGAACCGTAAAAAGGCCGCG
TTGCTGGCGTTTTTCCATAGGCTCCGCCCCCCTGACGAGCATCACAAAAATCGACGCTCAAGTCAGAGGT
GGCGAAACCCGACAGGACTATAAAGATACCAGGCGTTTCCCCCTGGAAGCTCCCTCGTGCGCTCTCCTGT
TCCGACCCTGCCGCTTACCGGATACCTGTCCGCCTTTCTCCCTTCGGGAAGCGTGGCGCTTTCTCATAGC
TCACGCTGTAGGTATCTCAGTTCGGTGTAGGTCGTTCGCTCCAAGCTGGGCTGTGTGCACGAACCCCCCG
TTCAGCCCGACCGCTGCGCCTTATCCGGTAACTATCGTCTTGAGTCCAACCCGGTAAGACACGACTTATC
GCCACTGGCAGCAGCCACTGGTAACAGGATTAGCAGAGCGAGGTATGTAGGCGGTGCTACAGAGTTCTTG
AAGTGGTGGCCTAACTACGGCTACACTAGAAGAACAGTATTTGGTATCTGCGCTCTGCTGAAGCCAGTTA
CCTTCGGAAAAAGAGTTGGTAGCTCTTGATCCGGCAAACAAACCACCGCTGGTAGCGGTGGTTTTTTTGT
TTGCAAGCAGCAGATTACGCGCAGAAAAAAAGGATCTCAAGAAGATCCTTTGATCTTTTCTACGGGGTCT
GACGCTCAGTGGAACGAAAACTCACGTTAAGGGATTTTGGTCATGAGATTATCAAAAAGGATCTTCACCT
AGATCCTTTTAAATTAAAAATGAAGTTTTAAATCAATCTAAAGTATATATGAGTAAACTTGGTCTGACAG
TTACCAATGCTTAATCAGTGAGGCACCTATCTCAGCGATCTGTCTATTTCGTTCATCCATAGTTGCATTT
AAATTTCCGAACTCTCCAAGGCCCTCGTCGGAAAATCTTCAAACCTTTCGTCCGATCCATCTTGCAGGCT
ACCTCTCGAACGAACTATCGCAAGTCTCTTGGCCGGCCTTGCGCCTTGGCTATTGCTTGGCAGCGCCTAT
CGCCAGGTATTACTCCAATCCCGAATATCCGAGATCGGGATCACCCGAGAGAAGTTCAACCTACATCCTC
AATCCCGATCTATCCGAGATCCGAGGAATATCGAAATCGGGGCGCGCCTGGTGTACCGAGAACGATCCTC
TCAGTGCGAGTCTCGACGATCCATATCGTTGCTTGGCAGTCAGCCAGTCGGAATCCAGCTTGGGACCCAG
GAAGTCCAATCGTCAGATATTGTACTCAAGCCTGGTCACGGCAGCGTACCGATCTGTTTAAACCTAGATA
TTGATAGTCTGATCGGTCAACGTATAATCGAGTCCTAGCTTTTGCAAACATCTATCAAGAGACAGGATCA
GCAGGAGGCTTTCGCATGAGTATTCAACATTTCCGTGTCGCCCTTATTCCCTTTTTTGCGGCATTTTGCC
TTCCTGTTTTTGCTCACCCAGAAACGCTGGTGAAAGTAAAAGATGCTGAAGATCAGTTGGGTGCGCGAGT
GGGTTACATCGAACTGGATCTCAACAGCGGTAAGATCCTTGAGAGTTTTCGCCCCGAAGAACGCTTTCCA
ATGATGAGCACTTTTAAAGTTCTGCTATGTGGCGCGGTATTATCCCGTATTGACGCCGGGCAAGAGCAAC
TCGGTCGCCGCATACACTATTCTCAGAATGACTTGGTTGAGTATTCACCAGTCACAGAAAAGCATCTTAC
GGATGGCATGACAGTAAGAGAATTATGCAGTGCTGCCATAACCATGAGTGATAACACTGCGGCCAACTTA
CTTCTGACAACGATTGGAGGACCGAAGGAGCTAACCGCTTTTTTGCACAACATGGGGGATCATGTAACTC
GCCTTGATCGTTGGGAACCGGAGCTGAATGAAGCCATACCAAACGACGAGCGTGACACCACGATGCCTGT
AGCAATGGCAACAACCTTGCGTAAACTATTAACTGGCGAACTACTTACTCTAGCTTCCCGGCAACAGTTG
ATAGACTGGATGGAGGCGGATAAAGTTGCAGGACCACTTCTGCGCTCGGCCCTTCCGGCTGGCTGGTTTA
TTGCTGATAAATCTGGAGCCGGTGAGCGTGGGTCTCGCGGTATCATTGCAGCACTGGGGCCAGATGGTAA
GCCCTCCCGTATCGTAGTTATCTACACGACGGGGAGTCAGGCAACTATGGATGAACGAAATAGACAGATC
GCTGAGATAGGTGCCTCACTGATTAAGCATTGGTAACCGATTCTAGGTGCATTGGCGCAGAAAAAAATGC
CTGATGCGACGCTGCGCGTCTTATACTCCCACATATGCCAGATTCAGCAACGGATACGGCTTCCCCAACT
TGCCCACTTCCATACGTGTCCTCCTTACCAGAAATTTATCCTTAAGATCCCGAATCGTTTAAACTCGACT
CTGGCTCTATCGAATCTCCGTCGTTTCGAGCTTACGCGAACAGCCGTGGCGCTCATTTGCTCGTCGGGCA
TCGAATCTCGTCAGCTATCGTCAGCTTACCTTTTTGGCAGCGATCGCGGCTCCCGACATCTTGGACCATT
AGCTCCACAGGTATCTTCTTCCCTCTAGTGGTCATAACAGCAGCTTCAGCTACCTCTCAATTCAAAAAAC
CCCTCAAGACCCGTTTAGAGGCCCCAAGGGGTTATGCTATCAATCGTTGCGTTACACACACAAAAAACCA
ACACACATCCATCTTCGATGGATAGCGATTTTATTATCTAACTGCTGATCGAGTGTAGCCAGATCTAGTA
ATCAATTACGGGGTCATTAGTTCATAGCCCATATATGGAGTTCCGCGTTACATAACTTACGGTAAATGGC
CCGCCTGGCTGACCGCCCAACGACCCCCGCCCATTGACGTCAATAATGACGTATGTTCCCATAGTAACGC
CAATAGGGACTTTCCATTGACGTCAATGGGTGGAGTATTTACGGTAAACTGCCCACTTGGCAGTACATCA
AGTGTATCATATGCCAAGTACGCCCCCTATTGACGTCAATGACGGTAAATGGCCCGCCTGGCATTATGCC
CAGTACATGACCTTATGGGACTTTCCTACTTGGCAGTACATCTACGTATTAGTCATCGCTATTACCATGC
TGATGCGGTTTTGGCAGTACATCAATGGGCGTGGATAGCGGTTTGACTCACGGGGATTTCCAAGTCTCCA
CCCCATTGACGTCAATGGGAGTTTGTTTTGGCACCAAAATCAACGGGACTTTCCAAAATGTCGTAACAAC
TCCGCCCCATTGACGCAAATGGGCGGTAGGCGTGTACGGTGGGAGGTCTATATAAGCAGAGCTGGTTTAG
TGAACCGTCAGATCGCCTGGAGACGCCATCCACGCTGTTTTGACCTCCATAGAAGACACCGGGACCGATC
CAGCCTCCCCTCGAAGCTTACATGTGGTACCGAGCTCGGATCCTGAGAACTTCAGGGTGAGTCTATGGGA
CCCTTGATGTTTTCTTTCCCCTTCTTTTCTATGGTTAAGTTCATGTCATAGGAAGGGGAGAAGTAACAGG
GTACACATATTGACCAAATCAGGGTAATTTTGCATTTGTAATTTTAAAAAATGCTTTCTTCTTTTAATAT
ACTTTTTTGTTTATCTTATTTCTAATACTTTCCCTAATCTCTTTCTTTCAGGGCAATAATGATACAATGT
ATCATGCCTCTTTGCACCATTCTAAAGAATAACAGTGATAATTTCTGGGTTAAGGCAATAGCAATATTTC
TGCATATAAATATTTCTGCATATAAATTGTAACTGATGTAAGAGGTTTCATATTGCTAATAGCAGCTACA
ATCCAGCTACCATTCTGCTTTTATTTTATGGTTGGGATAAGGCTGGATTATTCTGAGTCCAAGCTAGGCC
CTTTTGCTAATCATGTTCATACCTCTTATCTTCCTCCCACAGCTCCTGGGCAACGTGCTGGTCTGTGTGC
TGGCCCATCACTTTGGCAAAGGCGGCCGC
Features (pLannotate 1.2.2; 21 found; start..end, strand, type, name):
      2..3763    +  CDS            S: SPIKE_SARS2 - Experimental evidence at protein level: Swiss-Prot protein existence level 1. [Spike glycoprotein]: May down-regulate host tetherin (BST2) by lysosomal degradation, thereby counteracting its antiviral activity. From Severe acute respiratory syndrome coronavirus 2 (2019-nCoV) (SARS-CoV-2).
   3837..4425    +  misc_feature   WPRE: woodchuck hepatitis virus posttranscriptional regulatory element
   4478..4599    -  polyA_signal   SV40 poly(A) signal: SV40 polyadenylation signal
   4622..4691    -  CDS            large T antigen (fragment): large T antigen from SV40 (simian virus 40)
   4714..4760    +  terminator     T7 terminator: transcription terminator for bacteriophage T7 RNA polymerase
   4790..4926    +  terminator     rrnG terminator: transcription terminator from the E. coli ribosomal RNA rrnG operon (Albrechtsen et al., 1991)
   4971..5042    +  misc_feature   3' β-globin insulator: insulator downstream of the human β-globin locus (Farrell et al., 2002)
   5087..5283    +  promoter       SV40 promoter: SV40 early promoter
   5297..6088    +  CDS            neo: KKA2_KLEPN - Also known as kan, nptII. Experimental evidence at protein level: Swiss-Prot protein existence level 1. Resistance to kanamycin, neomycin, paromomycin, ribostamycin, butirosin and gentamicin B. From Klebsiella pneumoniae.
   6102..6326    +  polyA_signal   bGH poly(A) signal: bovine growth hormone polyadenylation signal
   6522..7110    -  rep_origin     ori: high-copy-number ColE1/pMB1/pBR322/pUC origin of replication
   7282..7346    -  CDS            bla(M) (fragment): β-lactamase lacking the signal sequence; bla(M); allows cytosolic expression of β-lactamase
   7856..8716    +  CDS            AmpR: β-lactamase; bla; confers resistance to ampicillin, carbenicillin, and related antibiotics
   8729..8865    +  terminator     rrnG terminator: transcription terminator from the E. coli ribosomal RNA rrnG operon (Albrechtsen et al., 1991)
   9017..9088    +  misc_feature   5' β-globin insulator: insulator upstream of the human β-globin locus (Farrell et al., 2002)
   9093..9139    -  terminator     T7 terminator: transcription terminator for bacteriophage T7 RNA polymerase
   9157..9205    -  polyA_signal   poly(A) signal: synthetic polyadenylation signal
   9286..9589    +  enhancer       CMV enhancer: human cytomegalovirus immediate early enhancer
   9662..9679    -  promoter       CMV promoter (fragment): human cytomegalovirus (CMV) immediate early promoter
   9742..9793    +  promoter       CMVd2 promoter: truncated human cytomegalovirus (CMV) immediate early promoter that yields moderately reduced expression relative to the full-length promoter
   9927..10402   +  intron         β-globin intron: internally truncated intron from human β-globin
