[The description below was written by a language model from this plasmid's Addgene catalogue record and pLannotate feature annotations shown in this document.]
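Description:
pTwist-SARS-CoV-2 Spike-deltaC18 del E484 is a mammalian expression plasmid of about 10.5 kb, built on the Twist pTwist-CMV-BetaGlobin-WPRE-Neo backbone. It encodes the SARS-CoV-2 spike glycoprotein with residue E484 deleted. The "deltaC18" in the name suggests removal of the last 18 residues of the cytoplasmic tail, a modification commonly used to improve spike incorporation into pseudotyped particles, although the catalogue fields list only the E484 deletion. In bacteria the plasmid replicates from a high-copy ColE1/pUC-type origin and is selected with ampicillin through the AmpR β-lactamase gene.

The annotated sequence places the spike open reading frame downstream of a CMV enhancer, CMV immediate-early promoter elements and a truncated human β-globin intron, which promotes splicing-enhanced expression. The catalogue lists the promoter as CAG, whereas the backbone name and the feature table point to a CMV enhancer/promoter plus β-globin intron arrangement, and no chicken β-actin promoter is annotated. A WPRE follows the coding sequence to raise transcript stability and expression. An SV40 poly(A) signal comes next, although it is annotated on the opposite strand. A separate SV40 early promoter–neo–bGH poly(A) cassette would allow G418 selection in mammalian cells. β-globin insulator fragments, T7 and rrnG terminators and a synthetic poly(A) signal flank the units, presumably to limit transcriptional read-through between them.

The stated purpose is to supply the spike variant for pseudovirus production, where it would act as the envelope-protein plasmid. The associated study concerns SARS-CoV-2 evolution and escape from mRNA vaccine-induced humoral immunity, consistent with use in neutralization assays testing the effect of changes at position 484.
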