Addgene plasmid #212564: pTwist-SARS-CoV-2 Spike-deltaC18 del E484
Purpose: Encodes SARS-CoV-2 spike E484 deletion for pseudovirus production
Depositing lab: Alejandro Balazs. Depositing organization: Massachusetts General Hospital. Publication: Ongoing evolution of SARS-CoV-2 drives escape from mRNA vaccine-induced humoral immunity. Roederer AL, Cao Y, Denis KS, Sheehan ML, Li CJ, Lam EC, Gregory DJ, Poznansky MC, Iafrate AJ, Canaday DH, Gravenstein S, Garcia-Beltran WF, Balazs AB. medRxiv [Preprint]. 2024 Mar 7:2024.03.05.24303815. doi: 10.1101/2024.03.05.24303815. PubMed 38496628.
Backbone
  Vector backbone: pTwist-CMV-BetaGlobin-WPRE-Neo
  Backbone manufacturer: Twist
  Vector type: Mammalian Expression
Growth in bacteria
  Bacterial resistance: Ampicillin, 100 μg/mL
  Growth temperature: 37°C
  Growth strain: DH5alpha
  Copy number: High Copy
Gene/Insert
  Gene/Insert name: SARS-CoV-2 Spike E484 deletion
  Species: Severe acute respiratory syndrome coronavirus 2
  Mutation: E484 deletion
  Entrez Gene: S (a.k.a. GU280_gp02, spike glycoprotein)
  Promoter: CAG
  Cloning method: Ligation Independent Cloning
Terms and licenses: Academic/Nonprofit Terms; Industry Terms: Not Available to Industry
Depositor comments: Please visit https://www.medrxiv.org/content/10.1101/2024.03.05.24303815v1 for medRxiv preprint.
How to cite: pTwist-SARS-CoV-2 Spike-deltaC18 del E484 was a gift from Alejandro Balazs (Addgene plasmid # 212564 ; http://n2t.net/addgene:212564 ; RRID:Addgene_212564)
